>Addgene plasmid #169091 | pAGM7547 | addgene full sequence | sequence record 335662 | Addgene NGS Result
CGCTCCATGGGAATTCGTAATTGTCTTCACAGAGTGGGGCCCACTGCATCCACCCCAGTACATTAAAAAC
GTCCGCAATGTGTTATTAAGTTGTCTAAGCGTCAATTTGTTTACACCACAATATATCCTGCCACCAGCCA
GCCAACAGCTCCCCGACCGGCAGCTCGGCACAAAATCACCACTCGATACAGGCAGCCCATCAGTCAGATC
AGGATCTCCTTTGCGACGCTCACCGGGCTGGTTGCCCTCGCCGCTGGGCTGGCGGCCGTCTATGGCCCTG
CAAACGCGCCAGAAACGCCGTCGAAGCCGTGTGCGAGACACCGCGGCCGCCGGCGTTGTGGATACCTCGC
GGAAAACTTGGCCCTCACTGACAGATGAGGGGCGGACGTTGACACTTGAGGGGCCGACTCACCCGGCGCG
GCGTTGACAGATGAGGGGCAGGCTCGATTTCGGCCGGCGACGTGGAGCTGGCCAGCCTCGCAAATCGGCG
AAAACGCCTGATTTTACGCGAGTTTCCCACAGATGATGTGGACAAGCCTGGGGATAAGTGCCCTGCGGTA
TTGACACTTGAGGGGCGCGACTACTGACAGATGAGGGGCGCGATCCTTGACACTTGAGGGGCAGAGTGCT
GACAGATGAGGGGCGCACCTATTGACATTTGAGGGGCTGTCCACAGGCAGAAAATCCAGCATTTGCAAGG
GTTTCCGCCCGTTTTTCGGCCACCGCTAACCTGTCTTTTAACCTGCTTTTAAACCAATATTTATAAACCT
TGTTTTTAACCAGGGCTGCGCCCTGTGCGCGTGACCGCGCACGCCGAAGGGGGGTGCCCCCCCTTCTCGA
ACCCTCCCGGCCCGCTAACGCGGGCCTCCCATCCCCCCAGGGGCTGCGCCCCTCGGCCGCGAACGGCCTC
ACCCCAAAAATGGCAGCGCTGGCCAATTCGTGCGCGGAACCCCTATTTGTTTATTTTTCTAAATACATTC
AAATATGTATCCGCTCATGAGACAATAACCTTGATAAATGCTTCAATAATATTGAAAAAGGAAGAGTATG
AGTATTCAACATTTCCGTGTCGCCCTTATTCCCTTTTTTGCGGCATTTTGCCTTCCTGTTTTTGCTCACC
CAGAAACGCTGGTGAAAGTAAAAGATGCTGAAGATCAGTTGGGTGCACGAGTGGGTTACATCGAACTGGA
TCTCAACAGCGGTAAGATCCTTGAGAGTTTTCGCCCCGAAGAACGTTTTCCAATGATGAGCACTTTTAAA
GTTCTGCTATGTGGCGCGGTATTATCCCGTATTGACGCCGGGCAAGAGCAACTCGGTCGCCGCATACACT
ATTCTCAGAATGACTTGGTTGAGTACTCACCAGTCACAGAAAAGCATCTTACGGATGGCATGACAGTAAG
AGAATTATGCAGTGCTGCCATAACCATGAGTGATAACACTGCGGCCAACTTACTTCTGACAACGATCGGA
GGACCGAAGGAGCTAACCGCTTTTTTGCACAACATGGGGGATCATGTAACTCGCCTTGATCGTTGGGAAC
CGGAGCTGAATGAAGCCATACCAAACGACGAGCGTGACACCACGATGCCTGTAGCAATGGCAACAACGTT
GCGCAAACTATTAACTGGCGAACTACTTACTCTAGCTTCCCGGCAACAATTAATAGACTGGATGGAGGCG
GATAAAGTTGCAGGACCACTTCTGCGCTCGGCCCTTCCGGCTGGCTGGTTTATTGCTGATAAATCTGGAG
CCGGTGAGCGTGGTTCTCGCGGTATCATTGCAGCACTGGGGCCAGATGGTAAGCCCTCCCGTATCGTAGT
TATCTACACGACGGGGAGTCAGGCAACTATGGATGAACGAAATAGACAGATCGCTGAGATAGGTGCCTCA
CTGATTAAGCATTGGTAACTGTCAGACCAAGTTTACTCATATATACTTTAGATTGATTTAAAACTTCATT
TTTAATTTAAAAGGATCTAGGTGAAGATCCTTTTTGATAATCTCATGACCAAAATCCCTTAACGTGAGTT
TTCGTTCCACTGAGCGTCAGACCCCGTAGAAAAGATCAAAGGATCTTCTTGAGATCCTTTTTTTCTGCGC
GTAATCTGCTGCTTGCAAACAAAAAAACCACCGCTACCAGCGGTGGTTTGTTTGCCGGATCAAGAGCTAC
CAACTCTTTTTCCGAAGGTAACTGGCTTCAGCAGAGCGCAGATACCAAATACTGTTCTTCTAGTGTAGCC
GTAGTTAGGCCACCACTTCAAGAACTCTGTAGCACCGCCTACATACCTCGCTCTGCTAATCCTGTTACCA
GTGGCTGCTGCCAGTGGCGATAAGTCGTGTCTTACCGGGTTGGACTCAAGACGATAGTTACCGGATAAGG
CGCAGCGGTCGGGCTGAACGGGGGGTTCGTGCACACAGCCCAGCTTGGAGCGAACGACCTACACCGAACT
GAGATACCTACAGCGTGAGCTATGAGAAAGCGCCACGCTTCCCGAAGGGAGAAAGGCGGACAGGTATCCG
GTAAGCGGCAGGGTCGGAACAGGAGAGCGCACGAGGGAGCTTCCAGGGGGAAACGCCTGGTATCTTTATA
GTCCTGTCGGGTTTCGCCACCTCTGACTTGAGCGTCGATTTTTGTGATGCTCGTCAGGGGGGCGGAGCCT
ATGGAAAAACGCCAGCAACGCGGCCTTTTTACGGTTCCTGGCAGATCCTAGATGTGGCGCAACGATGCCG
GCGACAAGCAGGAGCGCACCGACTTCTTCCGCATCAAGTGTTTTGGCTCTCAGGCCGAGGCCCACGGCAA
GTATTTGGGCAAGGGGTCGCTGGTATTCGTGCAGGGCAAGATTCGGAATACCAAGTACGAGAAGGACGGC
CAGACGGTCTACGGGACCGACTTCATTGCCGATAAGGTGGATTATCTGGACACCAAGGCACCAGGCGGGT
CAAATCAGGAATAAGGGCACATTGCCCCGGCGTGAGTCGGGGCAATCCCGCAAGGAGGGTGAATGAATCG
GACGTTTGACCGGAAGGCATACAGGCAAGAACTGATCGACGCGGGGTTTTCCGCCGAGGATGCCGAAACC
ATCGCAAGCCGCACCGTCATGCGTGCGCCCCGCGAAACCTTCCAGTCCGTCGGCTCGATGGTCCAGCAAG
CTACGGCCAAGATCGAGCGCGACAGCGTGCAACTGGCTCCCCCTGCCCTGCCCGCGCCATCGGCCGCCGT
GGAGCGTTCGCGTCGTCTTGAACAGGAGGCGGCAGGTTTGGCGAAGTCGATGACCATCGACACGCGAGGA
ACTATGACGACCAAGAAGCGAAAAACCGCCGGCGAGGACCTGGCAAAACAGGTCAGCGAGGCCAAGCAGG
CCGCGTTGCTGAAACACACGAAGCAGCAGATCAAGGAAATGCAGCTTTCCTTGTTCGATATTGCGCCGTG
GCCGGACACGATGCGAGCGATGCCAAACGACACGGCCCGCTCTGCCCTGTTCACCACGCGCAACAAGAAA
ATCCCGCGCGAGGCGCTGCAAAACAAGGTCATTTTCCACGTCAACAAGGACGTGAAGATCACCTACACCG
GCGTCGAGCTGCGGGCCGACGATGACGAACTGGTGTGGCAGCAGGTGTTGGAGTACGCGAAGCGCACCCC
TATCGGCGAGCCGATCACCTTCACGTTCTACGAGCTTTGCCAGGACCTGGGCTGGTCGATCAATGGCCGG
TATTACACGAAGGCCGAGGAATGCCTGTCGCGCCTACAGGCGACGGCGATGGGCTTCACGTCCGACCGCG
TTGGGCACCTGGAATCGGTGTCGCTGCTGCACCGCTTCCGCGTCCTGGACCGTGGCAAGAAAACGTCCCG
TTGCCAGGTCCTGATCGACGAGGAAATCGTCGTGCTGTTTGCTGGCGACCACTACACGAAATTCATATGG
GAGAAGTACCGCAAGCTGTCGCCGACGGCCCGACGGATGTTCGACTATTTCAGCTCGCACCGGGAGCCGT
ACCCGCTCAAGCTGGAAACCTTCCGCCTCATGTGCGGATCGGATTCCACCCGCGTGAAGAAGTGGCGCGA
GCAGGTCGGCGAAGCCTGCGAAGAGTTGCGAGGCAGCGGCCTGGTGGAACACGCCTGGGTCAATGATGAC
CTGGTGCATTGCAAACGCTAGGGCCTTGTGGGGTCAGTTCCGGCTGGGGGTTCAGCAGCCAGCGCCTGAT
CTGGGGAACCCTGTGGTTGGCATGCACATACAAATGGACGAACGGATAAACCTTTTCACGCCCTTTTAAA
TATCCGATTATTCTAATAAACGCTCTTTTCTCTTAGGTTTACCCGCCAATATATCCTGTCAAACACTGAT
AGTTTAAACCACTTCGTGCAGAAGACAATCTGGGAGGAATTCCAATCCCACAAAAATCTGAGCTTAACAG
CACAGTTGCTCCTCTCAGAGCAGAATCGGGTATTCAACACCCTCATATCAACTACTACGTTGTGTATAAC
GGTCCACATGCCGGTATATACGATGACTGGGGTTGTACAAAGGCGGCAACAAACGGCGTTCCCGGAGTTG
CACACAAGAAATTTGCCACTATTACAGAGGCAAGAGCAGCAGCTGACGCGTACACAACAAGTCAGCAAAC
AGACAGGTTGAACTTCATCCCCAAAGGAGAAGCTCAACTCAAGCCCAAGAGCTTTGCTAAGGCCCTAACA
AGCCCACCAAAGCAAAAAGCCCACTGGCTCACGCTAGGAACCAAAAGGCCCAGCAGTGATCCAGCCCCAA
AAGAGATCTCCTTTGCCCCGGAGATTACAATGGACGATTTCCTCTATCTTTACGATCTAGGAAGGAAGTT
CGAAGGTGAAGGTGACGACACTATGTTCACCACTGATAATGAGAAGGTTAGCCTCTTCAATTTCAGAAAG
AATGCTGACCCACAGATGGTTAGAGAGGCCTACGCAGCAAGTCTCATCAAGACGATCTACCCGAGTAACA
ATCTCCAGGAGATCAAATACCTTCCCAAGAAGGTTAAAGATGCAGTCAAAAGATTCAGGACTAATTGCAT
CAAGAACACAGAGAAAGACATATTTCTCAAGATCAGAAGTACTATTCCAGTATGGACGATTCAAGGCTTG
CTTCATAAACCAAGGCAAGTAATAGAGATTGGAGTCTCTAAAAAGGTAGTTCCTACTGAATCTAAGGCCA
TGCATGGAGTCTAAGATTCAAATCGAGGATCTAACAGAACTCGCCGTCAAGACTGGCGAACAGTTCATAC
AGAGTCTTTTACGACTCAATGACAAGAAGAAAATCTTCGTCAACATGGTGGAGCACGACACTCTGGTCTA
CTCCAAAAATGTCAAAGATACAGTCTCAGAAGATCAAAGGGCTATTGAGACTTTTCAACAAAGGATAATT
TCGGGAAACCTCCTCGGATTCCATTGCCCAGCTATCTGTCACTTCATCGAAAGGACAGTAGAAAAGGAAG
GTGGCTCCTACAAATGCCATCATTGCGATAAAGGAAAGGCTATCATTCAAGATCTCTCTGCCGACAGTGG
TCCCAAAGATGGACCCCCACCCACGAGGAGCATCGTGGAAAAAGAAGAGGTTCCAACCACGTCTACAAAG
CAAGTGGATTGATGTGACATCTCCACTGACGTAAGGGATGACGCACAATCCCACTATCCTTCGCAAGACC
CTTCCTCTATATAAGGAAGTTCATTTCATTTGGAGAGGACACGCTCGAGTATAAGAGCTCATTTTTACAA
CAATTACCAACAACAACAAACAACAAACAACATTACAATTACATTTACAATTATCGATACAATGGGTACA
CACTCAACAGCACCAGATCTCCATGTAGTTTTCTTCCCATTCTTGGCTCATGGCCACATGATCCCGTCCC
TAGACATCGCGAAGCTCTTTGCAGCTCGCGGTGTCAAAACAACCATCATCACCACCCCTCTTAACGCATC
CATGTTCACCAAAGCAATAGAAAAAACCAGAAAAAACACAGAAACTCAGATGGAAATTGAAGTTTTCAGC
TTCCCGTCTGAAGAAGCTGGTTTGCCCCTTGGATGTGAGAATTTGGAGCAAGCCATGGCTATTGGTGCAA
ATAATGAATTCTTTAATGCTGCGAATTTGCTGAAAGAGCAGCTGGAGAATTTTCTAGTGAAAACTCGACC
AAATTGCCTTGTGGCCGATATGTTCTTCACCTGGGCAGCTGATTCCACAGCCAAATTCAACATCCCTACC
CTAGTTTTTCATGGATTTAGCTTTTTCGCCCAATGTGCCAAAGAGGTTATGTGGAGGTATAAGCCTTATA
AGGCCGTGTCATCCGACACAGAGGTATTTTCTCTTCCATTTCTTCCCCATGAGGTGAAGATGACCAGATT
GCAGGTTCCAGAGAGTATGAGGAAAGGTGAGGAAACTCACTTCACTAAGAGAACAGAACGCATCAGGGAA
TTGGAACGCAAGAGTTATGGGGTGATTGTTAACAGCTTTTACGAGTTGGAGCCCGATTATGCAGACTTTC
TTAGGAAAGAATTGGGGAGAAGGGCATGGCATATAGGCCCTGTTTCACTATGCAATAGGAGCATCGAGGA
TAAAGCTCAACGAGGGAGACAAACTTCAATCGATGAAGATGAATGCTTGAAATGGCTTAACTCCAAAAAA
CCCGATTCAGTTATCTATATCTGTTTCGGAAGCACAGGACACCTCATAGCCCCTCAGTTACACGAGATTG
CAACGGCTCTAGAAGCTTCCGGACAAGACTTTATCTGGGCGGTGAGGGGTGATCATGGTCAAGGAAATAG
CGAAGAGTGGTTGCCACCGGGATACGAACATAGATTGCAAGGGAAAGGCTTGATAATACGAGGGTGGGCT
CCACAGGTGTTGATTTTGGAGCACGAAGCTACAGGAGGATTTCTGACTCACTGTGGGTGGAACTCGGCAC
TTGAAGGGATCTCTGCTGGTGTGCCAATGGTTACATGGCCTACTTTTGCCGAGCAATTCCATAACGAGCA
GTTGTTGACACAGATTTTGAAGGTCGGGGTCGCTGTTGGATCTAAGAAGTGGACCCTAAAGCCTTCTATC
GAAGATGTGATAAAAGCGGAAGATATAGAGAAGGCAGTTAGAGAAGTTATGGTGGGAGAGGAAGGTGAAG
AAAGGAGAAGGAGGGCAAAGAAGTTGAAGGAAATGGCATGGAGGGCTATTGAAGAAGGTGGATCATCCTA
CTCGGATTTAAGTGCACTGATTGAGGAATTGAAGGGTTATCATACTTCAGAGAAAGAGTAGGCTTCTCTA
GCTAGAGTCGATCGACAAGCTCGAGTTTCTCCATAATAATGTGTGAGTAGTTCCCAGATAAGGGAATTAG
GGTTCCTATAGGGTTTCGCTCATGTGTTGAGCATATAAGAAACCCTTAGTATGTATTTGTATTTGTAAAA
TACTTCTATCAATAAAATTTCTAATTCCTAAAACCAAAATCCAGTACTAAAATCCAGAT
Features (pLannotate 1.2.2; 14 found; start..end, strand, type, name):
    109..133     -  misc_feature   LB T-DNA repeat: left border repeat from nopaline C58 T-DNA
    225..856     +  rep_origin     oriV: incP origin of replication
    943..1047    +  promoter       AmpR promoter: bla
   1048..1908    +  CDS            AmpR: β-lactamase; bla; confers resistance to ampicillin, carbenicillin, and related antibiotics
   2079..2667    +  rep_origin     ori: high-copy-number ColE1/pMB1/pBR322/pUC origin of replication
   3003..4148    +  CDS            trfA: TRFA_ECOLX - Experimental evidence at protein level: Swiss-Prot protein existence level 1. Also involved in plasmid copy number control, promoting intermolecular coupling of protein bound iterons at oriV, which inhibits replication initiation. From Escherichia coli.
   4175..4195    +  CDS            TetR (fragment): tetracycline resistance regulatory protein; tetR
   4307..4331    -  misc_feature   RB T-DNA repeat: right border repeat from nopaline C58 T-DNA
   4376..5182    +  CDS            IBMP_CAMVB (fragment): Experimental evidence at protein level: Swiss-Prot protein existence level 1. Enhances the ribosomal termination-reinitiation event leading to the translation of major open reading frames on the polycistronic viral RNAs. From Cauliflower mosaic virus (strain Bari 1) (CaMV).
   5366..5711    +  promoter       CaMV 35S promoter: strong constitutive promoter from cauliflower mosaic virus
   5663..5709    +  promoter       minimal CaMV 35S promoter: minimal 35S promoter from cauliflower mosaic virus
   5740..5793    +  misc_feature   TMV Ω: translational enhancer from the tobacco mosaic virus 5'-leader sequence (Gallie et al., 1988)
   5829..7250    +  CDS            TOGT1: SCGT_TOBAC - Experimental evidence at protein level: Swiss-Prot protein existence level 1. Glucosyltransferase acting preferrentially on aromatic substrates of the phenylpropanoid types. The best substrates are scopoletin and esculetin. Required for full resistance to virus. From Nicotiana tabacum (Common tobacco).
   7306..1       +  polyA_signal   CaMV poly(A) signal (across the origin): cauliflower mosaic virus polyadenylation signal
