[The description below was written by a language model from this plasmid's Addgene catalogue record and pLannotate feature annotations shown in this document.]
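Description:
pAGM7547 is a MoClo (Golden Gate modular cloning) level 1 plasmid built in the pICH47831 backbone. It carries a single plant transcription unit for Db5GT, a gene from Dorotheanthus bellidiformis. The backbone is a binary T-DNA vector. Nopaline C58-type left and right border repeats flank the cargo. Outside the borders lie a high-copy ColE1/pUC origin for propagation in E. coli, together with the incP oriV and its trfA replication initiator gene, which give broad-host-range replication of the kind used for maintenance in Agrobacterium. Selection in bacteria is by ampicillin through the bla gene under its own promoter. A very short tetR fragment near the right border appears to be a backbone remnant.

Within the T-DNA, expression is driven by the cauliflower mosaic virus 35S promoter. An upstream region annotated as a fragment of a CaMV protein most likely reflects extended viral sequence belonging to a long version of this promoter rather than a functional coding region. The promoter is followed by the tobacco mosaic virus Ω leader, a translational enhancer, and then an open reading frame of about 1.4 kb. The CaMV polyadenylation signal (35S terminator) ends the unit. The annotation software labelled the coding sequence by similarity to a tobacco glucosyltransferase, but this is a homology hit, and the catalogue entry identifies the insert as Db5GT.

The associated publication concerns engineering betalain biosynthesis for betanin production in tomato fruit. As a level 1 module, the plasmid can be used for Agrobacterium-mediated expression. It can also be combined with other transcription units into higher-level multigene MoClo constructs. The record does not state the exact cloning sites.
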