Addgene plasmid #169091: pAGM7547
Purpose: MoClo level 1 35S promoter-Db5GT-35S terminator transcription unit
Depositing lab: Sylvestre Marillonnet. Depositing organization: Leibniz Institute of Plant Biochemistry (IPB). Publication: Engineering Betalain Biosynthesis in Tomato for High Level Betanin Production in Fruits. Grutzner R, Schubert R, Horn C, Yang C, Vogt T, Marillonnet S. Front Plant Sci. 2021 Jun 9;12:682443. doi: 10.3389/fpls.2021.682443. eCollection 2021. PubMed 34177999.
Backbone
  Vector backbone: pICH47831
  Backbone manufacturer: Sylvestre Marillonnet
  Vector type: Plant Expression ; MoClo Cloning Vector
Growth in bacteria
  Bacterial resistance: Ampicillin, 100 μg/mL
  Growth temperature: 37°C
  Growth strain: DH5alpha
  Copy number: High Copy
Gene/Insert
  Gene/Insert name: 35S promoter-Db5GT-35S terminator (alt name: Db5GT)
  Species: Dorotheanthus bellidiformis
  Cloning method: Restriction Enzyme; 5′ cloning site Unknown (unknown if destroyed)
Terms and licenses: Academic/Nonprofit Terms; Industry Terms: Not Available to Industry
How to cite: pAGM7547 was a gift from Sylvestre Marillonnet (Addgene plasmid # 169091 ; http://n2t.net/addgene:169091 ; RRID:Addgene_169091)
